>Addgene plasmid #236517 | GFP-cCGNL1-HA | addgene full sequence | sequence record 469301 | Addgene NGS Result
TTGAGATCCTTTTTTTCTGCGCGTAATCTGCTGCTTGCAAACAAAAAAACCACCGCTACCAGCGGTGGTT
TGTTTGCCGGATCAAGAGCTACCAACTCTTTTTCCGAAGGTAACTGGCTTCAGCAGAGCGCAGATACCAA
ATACTGTTCTTCTAGTGTAGCCGTAGTTAGGCCACCACTTCAAGAACTCTGTAGCACCGCCTACATACCT
CGCTCTGCTAATCCTGTTACCAGTGGCTGCTGCCAGTGGCGATAAGTCGTGTCTTACCGGGTTGGACTCA
AGACGATAGTTACCGGATAAGGCGCAGCGGTCGGGCTGAACGGGGGGTTCGTGCACACAGCCCAGCTTGG
AGCGAACGACCTACACCGAACTGAGATACCTACAGCGTGAGCTATGAGAAAGCGCCACGCTTCCCGAAGG
GAGAAAGGCGGACAGGTATCCGGTAAGCGGCAGGGTCGGAACAGGAGAGCGCACGAGGGAGCTTCCAGGG
GGAAACGCCTGGTATCTTTATAGTCCTGTCGGGTTTCGCCACCTCTGACTTGAGCGTCGATTTTTGTGAT
GCTCGTCAGGGGGGCGGAGCCTATGGAAAAACGCCAGCAACGCGGCCTTTTTACGGTTCCTGGCCTTTTG
CTGGCCTTTTGCTCACATGTTCTTTCCTGCGTTATCCCCTGATTCTGTGGATAACCGTATTACCGCCTTT
GAGTGAGCTGATACCGCTCGCCGCAGCCGAACGACCGAGCGCAGCGAGTCAGTGAGCGAGGAAGCGGAAG
AGCGCCCAATACGCAAACCGCCTCTCCCCGCGCGTTGGCCGATTCATTAATGCAGCTGGCACGACAGGTT
TCCCGACTGGAAAGCGGGCAGTGAGCGCAACGCAATTAATGTGAGTTAGCTCACTCATTAGGCACCCCAG
GCTTTACACTTTATGCTTCCGGCTCGTATGTTGTGTGGAATTGTGAGCGGATAACAATTTCACACAGGAA
ACAGCTATGACCATGATTACGCCAAGCTCTAGCTAGAGGTCGACGGTATACAGACATGATAAGATACATT
GATGAGTTTGGACAAACCACAACTAGAATGCAGTGAAAAAAATGCTTTATTTGTGAAATTTGTGATGCTA
TTGCTTTATTTGTAACCATTATAAGCTGCAATAAACAAGTTGGGGTGGGCGAAGAACTCCAGCATGAGAT
CCCCGCGCTGGAGGATCATCCAGCCGGCGTCCCGGAAAACGATTCCGAAGCCCAACCTTTCATAGAAGGC
GGCGGTGGAATCGAAATCTCGTAGCACGTGTCAGTCCTGCTCCTCGGCCACGAAGTGCACGCAGTTGCCG
GCCGGGTCGCGCAGGGCGAACTCCCGCCCCCACGGCTGCTCGCCGATCTCGGTCATGGCCGGCCCGGAGG
CGTCCCGGAAGTTCGTGGACACGACCTCCGACCACTCGGCGTACAGCTCGTCCAGGCCGCGCACCCACAC
CCAGGCCAGGGTGTTGTCCGGCACCACCTGGTCCTGGACCGCGCTGATGAACAGGGTCACGTCGTCCCGG
ACCACACCGGCGAAGTCGTCCTCCACGAAGTCCCGGGAGAACCCGAGCCGGTCGGTCCAGAACTCGACCG
CTCCGGCGACGTCGCGCGCGGTGAGCACCGGAACGGCACTGGTCAACTTGGCCATGGTTTAGTTCCTCAC
CTTGTCGTATTATACTATGCCGATATACTATGCCGATGATTAATTGTCAACACGTGCTGATCAGATCCGA
AAATGGATATACAAGCTCCCGGGAGCTTTTTGCAAAAGCCTAGGCCTCCAAAAAAGCCTCCTCACTACTT
CTGGAATAGCTCAGAGGCAGAGGCGGCCTCGGCCTCTGCATAAATAAAAAAAATTAGTCAGCCATGGGGC
GGAGAATGGGCGGAACTGGGCGGAGTTAGGGGCGGGATGGGCGGAGTTAGGGGCGGGACTATGGTTGCTG
ACTAATTGAGATGCATGCTTTGCATACTTCTGCCTGCTGGGGAGCCTGGGGACTTTCCACACCTGGTTGC
TGACTAATTGAGATGCATGCTTTGCATACTTCTGCCTGCTGGGGAGCCTGGGGACTTTCCACACCCTAAC
TGACACACATTCCACAGAATTAATTCGCGTTAAATTTTTGTTAAATCAGCTCATTTTTTAACCAATAGGC
CGAAATCGGCAAAATCCCTTATAAATCAAAAGAATAGACCGAGATAGGGT
[37 nt withheld, positions 2221-2257]
AAAGAACGTGGACTCCAACGTCAAAGG
[49 nt withheld, positions 2285-2333]
T
[91 nt withheld, positions 2335-2425]
G
[124 nt withheld, positions 2427-2550]
GGGGATACCCCCTAGAGCCCCAGCTGGTTCTTTCCGCCTCAGAAGCCATAGAGCCCACCGCATCCCCAGC
ATGCCTGCTATTGTCTTCCCAATCCTCCCCCTTGCTGTCCTGCCCCACCCCACCCCCCAGAATAGAATGA
CACCTACTCAGACAATGCGATGCAATTTCCTCATTTTATTAGGAAAGGACAGTGGGAGTGGCACCTTCCA
GGGTCAAGGAAGGCACGGGGGAGGGGCAAACAACAGATGGCTGGCAACTAGAAGGCACAGTCGAGGCTGA
TCAGCGGGTTTAAACGGGCCCTCTAGACTCGAGGTCGACCTAAGCGTAGTCTGGGACGTCGTATGGGTAG
AATTCATCGACGATCTGGCTGGTGGCAGCGCTGTCCTTGGGGAAGGTGTAGCTCAGCGGCGCCTCGTGGA
GGCTCCCCCCGTCCGTACTGAGGTCATCATCATCCGTGTCGTCCAGCACTTTGCTCGGCAGCTTCTTGAG
TCTTAGGTCCTTCTTCATGGAATTGAGTTGTCCCTGCAGCTGCTCATTCACATCCATCTGCTCCTCCAGC
TCCCTCTGCAGCTTCTTTTTAGAACTTTCTAGTCTGTCGATCTCCTCCTCGGCCTCCTCTACTTGTCGTT
TCATTGCTTTCAAGCGCAAGCTAAGCTGGTCCTTCTGATCAGTCAGAGACAGGTGCTCATCGTCCACTTG
CATCACTAGCTCCTTCACCTTCCGCTCCAGCCGTCGGTTGCTGAGCTGGAGGCTGGCCCGGTCCCTCTCC
TCGTTTTCCAGACGGTCCTCCAGCTCCGCGATCCTGGCCTCCATCTGCACCACCAGCCCCTCTTTGCTGG
ACCTGTAGGAGCCTTCCAGATGGATAATCCGGCTCTTTAAATCTTTGTTCTGCCTCTCCAAGGAAATCTT
GTCACACTCCAAGTCCTGCTTGAGAGCTCTTTCCTGCAGGAGCTCGCTCCTCATCTGCTCCATCTGTTCC
CTGCTCCGAGTGATCCTCTCCGAGAGCAAATCCGAGTTATTTCTTTCTTCTTCCAGTTCCATCTCCAGCT
GAGACACCTTGTCCTCCATCTGCTTGACGAGTCTGCTTCGGTCATCTTTGAGGTGACTTTTGGCCTCCAG
CTCGTATTCCAGGTCCTTGAGTGTCTGCTCCAGAAGCTGCCTTTTTGTGAGCGCCTCATCCTGAGCTCTC
TGGTAGTCCCGTAACTCCTCCTCCATCAGACGCATCTCATCCTGCAGTTTCATGGCAGTCAGACGTGACT
TTTCAGCCTCTAGCGTTTTCTCCTTCAACTGCCTTTGCATTTCTGCAAGTTCCCTGCGATTTTTCTCCTT
GTACTCATCTAGCTGGTTCTGGAGCTCCAGTGTTGATACACGGGACACCTCAACAATGTCAGCCATCTCT
TTCTGCAATTTTTCAATGGTCTTGTCCAGATGCCATCGCTCGTTCTCCATCTCGTTCTTCAGCCTCCTTA
ACTGCTCTTTCTGCTCAGTCTCATCTTTAAGCTTCTCAGACAACTGCTTCTGCTCCTGGGTGGCCCGACT
CAGATTTCTCTGCACGTCTTCCAGCTCACCCTCCAGGGTCCTTCTGACTGATGTGGCTTCTCTTTCTTCC
TTTCTTGCATTCACAAGGGCCTCCTCTAATTGCCGGTTTTCTCTCTCGCATTTTGTGAGCCTTTCCTTTG
CCTTGACCTCATCGTCCTTCATGTCAGCAATCTGCCTCTGCAGCCGAGCGACGCTCTGCTCCAGCTCTTC
GATGCTTTCCCGCAGCTTCTCATTCTCCTCCTGCAGAGCCTTCACGTGCATTTCAGCCCCCAGCTGGCTC
TGCTCTGAAGTGTTGCTCCGACTGGCCAGGACCTCGACGTTCTTGGTTGCTTCTTCTACACTCTCCCTCA
GGGCCTGCAGCTCGGCGTCATACTGCTCCTTCAGCTTATCCATCTCCAGGTCGTGGCTGGACACCTCTTC
CTTCAGGGCTCCCTTCAGGGCGGTCAGTTCACGCTCCCGCTTCCTCAAGAGGTCCTCCTGCTCCTCTTTG
GCGATGAGCAGATCCTGAAGATCCTGTTTTGCCTGTAAGAGTTCCTCAATCAGGGCTCCCTTTTCCCTGT
CCTCAGATCGTTTAGCACTGTCCAATTCATCGTGCATTTCTGAGAGCTGGTCCTGGAGATCCCTGATCTC
AGTCTGGTGCTGTTCCCGTTCCATCTTCACCTGGAACAATTCCTCCAGGTTCTTGCGGAGCTCCCCTTCA
CTCTCTTCCAGGCGCTGCTGTAGCATGGAGTTCTCTTCCACTTTACTATCATGCTGGCCCTGGAGCTCCT
CCAAATTTGCTTTCATTCTCTCTCTCTCTTCTTTGATGTTCTGCTGATTCTTGACTTCTAGTTGAAGCTG
TCTCTGAAGTTCAGCCACTTCTGTGGTCAGCTTGTTTTTCTGTTCCAGCAGATCTCTGACTTCAGATGAA
GAATTAGAAGCTTGATTATTTCCTTGTGTGCTCCCTGCTGCTCGAGACTTTAAAGTCTGGATTTTCTCAA
AGACCAGGTTGACTTTCCGTTTAGTCGCATCATCATTATCGGTGCTTCCTTCTTTGAGGTAATTGTAAAG
TATCTGCTTGGCCGTCTCCTCATTGGTTTGTTGAGTGAGCTCTTGTTGGCCTTTCAACAGATCTGGTGTG
GCCTGAGTGTTGGAGGCGGAAGTAAATGTCTTCACAGAAATCTTCTTGGCACCAGAGTCGGGCGAAGTCG
CTAGGGCCCGATTCTGTAACATCAGCGTCGCCGTGGCTGTCTTGATTTCGTCCTCCTTTTTATTCTGGGC
TGGGGGGGAGGACACACGCGTGTTTGTACTCTCCCGACCCCCTCTGTTTGCTGGAGCTTTCCCATCTTTG
CTCTGCTGGGCAGGCCGGAGGTGGGCCCCCTGCAGCTTGGCGAAGGCGCGGCCCACGCTCTGTCTCCCGC
GGTGCTCCTGGGCAGGTGACCGCTGCGGGCACACCTGCGACGGGCGGAGGAGGTGTTCGCTGGACTTGCC
CAGGTTCCGGCTAAATTCGCTGAGGTACTCCGAGTTCCCCTGCAGACCGAAAGGAAAGGCACTATCCACG
CTTCTGGACCTCTTCCTGTCTTCTGGATTGATTCTGTTCCGCTTCCCAGGCCTTCCTCTCCTCTGAAGCC
CGGGTTTTTGGTCAAACTTTTCAATCAGTTGATCCACACCAGGAATTGATCCCGTGTCAATATCCCGCCC
AGTTCCTGGCAGGAAGGGGATATACCGTCTGTTTTCGTGGCGATTCACATTGTCAGCGTGGATGGCACAT
TCCTGATCATCAAGCAGAAATCTGTACAAAGAGTTGGCCGACGTGGGGGTTGCCGACGAGGAAGAGGACC
TCCGGGACCGAGCTCCGTCCAGGACAGGTCCCGCTGAATCTTGTCGCCGGAAGGGAAGCACGTCCGGCCT
GGCTTTCTTGGCTTCAGGATGGGTGTGCGGGCTGTGGGCAGTGGGGGACCTCCCACTAGGGGAAGGGGCC
TCCCCTACCAGCGCCTCCCCGGTGCAGCTCTCAACATTTACGCACACTGAGGTCTGCTTCTTGGGGTCAT
CGATGACCACAGAGCTGCACAAACGGATGGCCGTCACGCCGGATTTGCCCGCATCTTCCAAAGGAGGGCT
GGTAGGCTGGGAACTACCAGGCTTGGGGAAGCAGGTCCATGCCTTCTTATTGTTGGTACCTTCTTCTGTC
AATGTGTTTAGCCAATTATGCTCAGGAGGCTGGTGGTTTTGCAAGTTCGATTCATTCTTTTCAGGGTCAT
AGGGCTGCAGAAGCTCTGGATGCCTCTGAAAGTTCAACACGTGGGATGGCTTCATTGGCCCCTCTTTGCG
TTCTAGAACCCCGTTCTTGCCTTCGAAGAGAGAGGACTGTTTCAGGTTTCTTACTGGGCTGGGCTGGGCA
TACGGATTTTCTGGGAGCTGCAATTCCTCTGCGCTGCTCTCCTCCAGCACGGACCCGTTGCTGGAATGCA
GAGGCAGGTTACTTCTCATTGGAGATGGAAATGGTGGCCCATTTTCAGGAAAAGATGTGCCTGCCAGACA
CCGCTCTGTGTTATTCAGGACTATGTAGGGGTGACCATCGATTCCCTGCACCCGAATACTGACACCATAG
GAGCCTGCCTTAGAGTGTTGGGAATTCCTTGGCTTTTTGCTATCATCGCTTGCGAGTCTCAGATGGACGC
CATATTCTTGCTGTACGTGTTGGTATTCGCCGAAATACAGCTCCATGCGGCCGCTCTTGTACAGCTCGTC
CATGCCGAGAGTGATCCCGGCGGCGGTCACGAACTCCAGCAGGACCATGTGATCGCGCTTCTCGTTGGGG
TCTTTGCTCAGGGCGGACTGGGTGCTCAGGTAGTGGTTGTCGGGCAGCAGCACGGGGCCGTCGCCGATGG
GGGTGTTCTGCTGGTAGTGGTCGGCGAGCTGCACGCTGCCGTCCTCGATGTTGTGGCGGATCTTGAAGTT
GGCCTTGATGCCGTTCTTCTGCTTGTCGGCGGTGATATAGACGTTGTGGCTGATGTAGTTGTACTCCAGC
TTGTGCCCCAGGATGTTGCCGTCCTCCTTGAAGTCGATGCCCTTCAGCTCGATGCGGTTCACCAGGGTGT
CGCCCTCGAACTTCACCTCGGCGCGGGTCTTGTAGTTGCCGTCGTCCTTGAAGAAGATGGTGCGCTCCTG
GACGTAGCCTTCGGGCATGGCGGACTTGAAGAAGTCGTGCTGCTTCATGTGGTCGGGGTAGCGGCTGAAG
CACTGCACGCCCCAGGTCAGGGTGGTCACGAGGGTGGGCCAGGGCACGGGCAGCTTGCCGGTGGTGCAGA
TGAACTTCAGGGTCAGCTTGCCGTAGGTGGCATCGCCCTCGCCCTCGCCGGACACGCTGAACTTGTGGCC
GTTTACGTCGCCGTCCAGCTCGACCAGGATGGGCACCACCCCGGTGAACAGCTCCTCGCCCTTGCTCACC
ATGGTGGCGGATCCGAGCTCGGTACCAAGCTTAAGTTTAAACGCTAGCCAGCTTGGGTCTCCCTATAGTG
AGTCGTATTAATTTCGATAAGCCAGTAAGCAGTGGGTTCTCTAGTTAGCCAGAGAGCTCTGCTTATATAG
ACCTCCCACCGTACACGCCTACCGCCCATTTGCGTCAATGGGGCGGAGTTGTTACGACATTTTGGAAAGT
CCCGTTGATTTTGGTGCCAAAACAAACTCCCATTGACGTCAATGGGGTGGAGACTTGGAAATCCCCGTGA
GTCAAACCGCTATCCACGCCCATTGATGTACTGCCAAAACCGCATCACCATGGTAATAGCGATGACTAAT
ACGTAGATGTACTGCCAAGTAGGAAAGTCCCATAAGGTCATGTACTGGGCATAATGCCAGGCGGGCCATT
TACCGTCATTGACGTCAATAGGGGGCGTACTTGGCATATGATACACTTGATGTACTGCCAAGTGGGCAGT
TTACCGTAAATACTCCACCCATTGACGTCAATGGAAAGTCCCTATTGGCGTTACTATGGGAACATACGTC
ATTATTGACGTCAATGGGCGGGGGTCGTTGGGCGGTCAGCCAGGCGGGCCATTTACCGTAAGTTATGTAA
CGCGGAACTCCATATATGGGCTATGAACTAATGACCCCGTAATTGATTACTATTAATAACTAGTCAATAA
TCAATGTCAACGCGTATATCTGGCCCGTACATCGCGAAGCAGCGCAAAACGCCTAACCCTAAGCAGATTC
TTCATGCAATTGTCGGTCAAGCCTTGCCTTGTTGTAGCTTAAATTTTGCTCGCGCACTACTCAGCGACCT
CCAACACACAAGCAGGGAGCAGATACTGGCTTAACTATGCGGCATCAGAGCAGATTGTACTGAGAGTGCA
CCATAGGGGATCGGGAGATCTCCCGATCCGTCGACGTCAGGTGGCACTTTTCGGGGAAATGTGCGCGGAA
CCCCTATTTGTTTATTTTTCTAAATACATTCAAATATGTATCCGCTCATGAGACAATAACCCTGATAAAT
GCTTCAATAATATTGAAAAAGGAAGAGTATGAGTATTCAACATTTCCGTGTCGCCCTTATTCCCTTTTTT
GCGGCATTTTGCCTTCCTGTTTTTGCTCACCCAGAAACGCTGGTGAAAGTAAAAGATGCTGAAGATCAGT
TGGGTGCACGAGTGGGTTACATCGAACTGGATCTCAACAGCGGTAAGATCCTTGAGAGTTTTCGCCCCGA
AGAACGTTTTCCAATGATGAGCACTTTTAAAGTTCTGCTATGTGGCGCGGTATTATCCCGTATTGACGCC
GGGCAAGAGCAACTCGGTCGCCGCATACACTATTCTCAGAATGACTTGGTTGAGTACTCACCAGTCACAG
AAAAGCATCTTACGGATGGCATGACAGTAAGAGAATTATGCAGTGCTGCCATAACCATGAGTGATAACAC
TGCGGCCAACTTACTTCTGACAACGATCGGAGGACCGAAGGAGCTAACCGCTTTTTTGCACAACATGGGG
GATCATGTAACTCGCCTTGATCGTTGGGAACCGGAGCTGAATGAAGCCATACCAAACGACGAGCGTGACA
CCACGATGCCTGTAGCAATGGCAACAACGTTGCGCAAACTATTAACTGGCGAACTACTTACTCTAGCTTC
CCGGCAACAATTAATAGACTGGATGGAGGCGGATAAAGTTGCAGGACCACTTCTGCGCTCGGCCCTTCCG
GCTGGCTGGTTTATTGCTGATAAATCTGGAGCCGGTGAGCGTGGGTCTCGCGGTATCATTGCAGCACTGG
GGCCAGATGGTAAGCCCTCCCGTATCGTAGTTATCTACACGACGGGGAGTCAGGCAACTATGGATGAACG
AAATAGACAGATCGCTGAGATAGGTGCCTCACTGATTAAGCATTGGTAACTGTCAGACCAAGTTTACTCA
TATATACTTTAGATTGATTTAAAACTTCATTTTTAATTTAAAAGGATCTAGGTGAAGATCCTTTTTGATA
ATCTCATGACCAAAATCCCTTAACGTGAGTTTTCGTTCCACTGAGCGTCAGACCCCGTAGAAAAGATCAA
AGGATCTTC
Features (pLannotate 1.2.2; 22 found; start..end, strand, type, name):
      1..589     +  rep_origin     ori: high-copy-number ColE1/pMB1/pBR322/pUC origin of replication
    772..864     +  CDS            lacI (fragment): lac repressor; lacI; The lac repressor binds to the lac operator to inhibit transcription in E. coli. This inhibition can be relieved by adding lactose or isopropyl-β-D-thiogalactopyranoside (IPTG).
    877..898     +  protein_bind   CAP binding site: CAP binding activates transcription in the presence of cAMP. E. coli catabolite activator protein
    913..943     +  promoter       lac promoter: promoter for the E. coli lac operon
    951..967     +  protein_bind   lac operator: The lac repressor binds to the lac operator to inhibit transcription in E. coli. This inhibition can be relieved by adding lactose or isopropyl-β-D-thiogalactopyranoside (IPTG). lac repressor encoded by lacI
   1040..1161    -  polyA_signal   SV40 poly(A) signal: SV40 polyadenylation signal
   1156..1281    -  CDS            ble (fragment): BLE_KLEPN - Experimental evidence at protein level: Swiss-Prot protein existence level 1. Binding protein with a strong affinity to the bleomycin family of antibiotics. Binds to CL990; an antimitotic-antibiotic compound. From Klebsiella pneumoniae.
   1291..1665    -  CDS            BleoR: antibiotic-binding protein; Sh ble from Streptoalloteichus hindustanus; confers resistance to bleomycin, phleomycin, and Zeocin™
   1684..1731    -  promoter       EM7 promoter: synthetic bacterial promoter&nbsp
   1779..2108    -  promoter       SV40 promoter: SV40 enhancer and early promoter
   2122..2550    -  rep_origin     f1 ori (sequence partly withheld): f1 bacteriophage origin of replication; arrow indicates direction of (+) strand synthesis
   2571..2592    -  promoter       SV40 promoter (fragment): SV40 enhancer and early promoter
   2596..2820    -  polyA_signal   bGH poly(A) signal: bovine growth hormone polyadenylation signal
   2912..6796    -  CDS            CGNL1: CGNL1_HUMAN - Also known as JACOP, KIAA1749. Experimental evidence at protein level: Swiss-Prot protein existence level 1. May be involved in anchoring the apical junctional complex, especially tight junctions, to actin-based cytoskeletons. From Homo sapiens (Human).
   6806..7522    -  CDS            ECFP: ECFP is a basic (constitutively fluorescent) cyan fluorescent protein published in 1996, derived from Aequorea victoria. It has low acid sensitivity.
   7582..7600    -  promoter       T7 promoter: promoter for bacteriophage T7 RNA polymerase
   7616..7649    -  LTR            5' LTR (truncated) (fragment): truncated 5' long terminal repeat (LTR) from HIV-1
   7645..7848    -  promoter       CMV promoter: human cytomegalovirus (CMV) immediate early promoter
   7849..8228    -  enhancer       CMV enhancer: human cytomegalovirus immediate early enhancer
   8383..8435    +  misc_feature   bom (fragment): basis of mobility region from pBR322
   8494..8598    +  promoter       AmpR promoter: bla
   8599..9459    +  CDS            AmpR: β-lactamase; bla; confers resistance to ampicillin, carbenicillin, and related antibiotics
