[The description below was written by a language model from this plasmid's Addgene catalogue record and pLannotate feature annotations shown in this document.]
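Description:
GFP-cCGNL1-HA is a mammalian expression plasmid built on a pcDNA3.1(zeo+)-type backbone, about 9.6 kb in the sequenced record, that drives expression of wild-type canine paracingulin (CGNL1, from Canis lupus familiaris). It is propagated in E. coli from a high-copy ColE1/pUC origin with ampicillin selection through the β-lactamase gene. An f1 origin is also present. For selection in mammalian cells it carries a Zeocin resistance cassette, in which the Sh ble gene is placed behind both the SV40 early promoter and the bacterial EM7 promoter and is followed by an SV40 polyadenylation signal.

The expression unit consists of the human CMV immediate-early enhancer and promoter, a T7 promoter just upstream of the coding region, the fusion open reading frame, and the bovine growth hormone polyadenylation signal. The roughly 3.9 kb CGNL1 coding sequence, cloned by restriction digestion, is fused at its N terminus to a fluorescent protein and, according to the catalogue, at its C terminus to an HA epitope. The HA tag is not separately annotated in the feature table. The automated annotation labels the fluorescent protein as ECFP and matches the insert to human CGNL1. These are most likely nearest-homologue calls for an Aequorea-derived GFP variant and the dog orthologue, but the record alone does not settle the exact GFP variant. A short fragment annotated as an HIV-1 LTR next to the CMV promoter appears to be an incidental match rather than a functional viral element.

The construct allows visualisation and HA-based detection of paracingulin in transfected cells. The associated work examines how cingulin and paracingulin tether myosin-2 to cell–cell junctions.
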