Addgene plasmid #236517: GFP-cCGNL1-HA
Purpose: For expression of cParacingulin L1 in mammalian cells
Depositing lab: Sandra Citi. Depositing organization: University of Geneva. Publication: Cingulin and paracingulin tether myosins-2 to junctions to mechanoregulate the plasma membrane. Rouaud F, Huang W, Flinois A, Jain K, Vasileva E, Di Mattia T, Mauperin M, Parry DAD, Dugina V, Chaponnier C, Mean I, Montessuit S, Mutero-Maeda A, Yan J, Citi S. J Cell Biol. 2023 Jul 3;222(7):e202208065. doi: 10.1083/jcb.202208065. Epub 2023 May 19. PubMed 37204781.
Backbone
  Vector backbone: pCDNA3.1A(zeo+)
  Vector type: Mammalian Expression
  Selectable markers: Zeocin
Growth in bacteria
  Bacterial resistance: Ampicillin, 100 μg/mL
  Growth temperature: 37°C
  Growth strain: DH5alpha
  Copy number: High Copy
Gene/Insert
  Gene/Insert name: CGNL1
  Species: Canis lupus familiaris (dog)
  Insert size (bp): 3891
  Mutation: WT
  Entrez Gene: CGNL1
  Tag / fusion protein: GFP (N terminal on insert); HA (C terminal on insert)
  Cloning method: Restriction Enzyme; 5′ cloning site Not1 (unknown if destroyed); 3′ cloning site Cla1/Acc1 (unknown if destroyed)
Terms and licenses: Academic/Nonprofit Terms; Industry Terms: Not Available to Industry
Depositor comments: S1353 (Plasmid collection number)
How to cite: GFP-cCGNL1-HA was a gift from Sandra Citi (Addgene plasmid # 236517 ; http://n2t.net/addgene:236517 ; RRID:Addgene_236517)
